>Addgene plasmid #32904 | pcDNA3.1(+)/Luc2=tdT | addgene full sequence | sequence record 229770 | Addgene NGS Result
TCGACGGATCGGGAGATCTCCCGATCCCCTATGGTGCACTCTCAGTACAATCTGCTCTGATGCCGCATAG
TTAAGCCAGTATCTGCTCCCTGCTTGTGTGTTGGAGGTCGCTGAGTAGTGCGCGAGCAAAATTTAAGCTA
CAACAAGGCAAGGCTTGACCGACAATTGCATGAAGAATCTGCTTAGGGTTAGGCGTTTTGCGCTGCTTCG
CGATGTACGGGCCAGATATACGCGTTGACATTGATTATTGACTAGTTATTAATAGTAATCAATTACGGGG
TCATTAGTTCATAGCCCATATATGGAGTTCCGCGTTACATAACTTACGGTAAATGGCCCGCCTGGCTGAC
CGCCCAACGACCCCCGCCCATTGACGTCAATAATGACGTATGTTCCCATAGTAACGCCAATAGGGACTTT
CCATTGACGTCAATGGGTGGAGTATTTACGGTAAACTGCCCACTTGGCAGTACATCAAGTGTATCATATG
CCAAGTACGCCCCCTATTGACGTCAATGACGGTAAATGGCCCGCCTGGCATTATGCCCAGTACATGACCT
TATGGGACTTTCCTACTTGGCAGTACATCTACGTATTAGTCATCGCTATTACCATGGTGATGCGGTTTTG
GCAGTACATCAATGGGCGTGGATAGCGGTTTGACTCACGGGGATTTCCAAGTCTCCACCCCATTGACGTC
AATGGGAGTTTGTTTTGGCACCAAAATCAACGGGACTTTCCAAAATGTCGTAACAACTCCGCCCCATTGA
CGCAAATGGGCGGTAGGCGTGTACGGTGGGAGGTCTATATAAGCAGAGCTCTCTGGCTAACTAGAGAACC
CACTGCTTACTGGCTTATCGAAATTAATACGACTCACTATAGGGAGACCCAAGCTGGCTAGCGTTTAAAC
TTAAGCTTGGTACCGAGCTCGGATCCACTAGTCCAGTGTGGTGGAATTCACCACCATGGAAGATGCCAAA
AACATTAAGAAGGGCCCAGCGCCATTCTACCCACTCGAAGACGGGACCGCCGGCGAGCAGCTGCACAAAG
CCATGAAGCGCTACGCCCTGGTGCCCGGCACCATCGCCTTTACCGACGCACATATCGAGGTGGACATTAC
CTACGCCGAGTACTTCGAGATGAGCGTTCGGCTGGCAGAAGCTATGAAGCGCTATGGGCTGAATACAAAC
CATCGGATCGTGGTGTGCAGCGAGAATAGCTTGCAGTTCTTCATGCCCGTGTTGGGTGCCCTGTTCATCG
GTGTGGCTGTGGCCCCAGCTAACGACATCTACAACGAGCGCGAGCTGCTGAACAGCATGGGCATCAGCCA
GCCCACCGTCGTATTCGTGAGCAAGAAAGGGCTGCAAAAGATCCTCAACGTGCAAAAGAAGCTACCGATC
ATACAAAAGATCATCATCATGGATAGCAAGACCGACTACCAGGGCTTCCAAAGCATGTACACCTTCGTGA
CTTCCCATTTGCCACCCGGCTTCAACGAGTACGACTTCGTGCCCGAGAGCTTCGACCGGGACAAAACCAT
CGCCCTGATCATGAACAGTAGTGGCAGTACCGGATTGCCCAAGGGCGTAGCCCTACCGCACCGCACCGCT
TGTGTCCGATTCAGTCATGCCCGCGACCCCATCTTCGGCAACCAGATCATCCCCGACACCGCTATCCTCA
GCGTGGTGCCATTTCACCACGGCTTCGGCATGTTCACCACGCTGGGCTACTTGATCTGCGGCTTTCGGGT
CGTGCTCATGTACCGCTTCGAGGAGGAGCTATTCTTGCGCAGCTTGCAAGACTATAAGATTCAATCTGCC
CTGCTGGTGCCCACACTATTTAGCTTCTTCGCTAAGAGCACTCTCATCGACAAGTACGACCTAAGCAACT
TGCACGAGATCGCCAGCGGCGGGGCGCCGCTCAGCAAGGAGGTAGGTGAGGCCGTGGCCAAACGCTTCCA
CCTACCAGGCATCCGCCAGGGCTACGGCCTGACAGAAACAACCAGCGCCATTCTGATCACCCCCGAAGGG
GACGACAAGCCTGGCGCAGTAGGCAAGGTGGTGCCCTTCTTCGAGGCTAAGGTGGTGGACTTGGACACCG
GTAAGACACTGGGTGTGAACCAGCGCGGCGAGCTGTGCGTCCGTGGCCCCATGATCATGAGCGGCTACGT
TAACAACCCCGAGGCTACAAACGCTCTCATCGACAAGGACGGCTGGCTGCACAGCGGCGACATCGCCTAC
TGGGACGAGGACGAGCACTTCTTCATCGTGGACCGGCTGAAGAGCCTGATCAAATACAAGGGCTACCAGG
TAGCCCCAGCCGAACTGGAGAGCATCCTGCTGCAACACCCCAACATCTTCGACGCCGGGGTCGCCGGCCT
GCCCGACGACGATGCCGGCGAGCTGCCCGCCGCAGTCGTCGTGCTGGAACACGGTAAAACCATGACCGAG
AAGGAGATCGTGGACTATGTGGCCAGCCAGGTTACAACCGCCAAGAAGCTGCGCGGTGGTGTTGTGTTCG
TGGACGAGGTGCCTAAAGGACTGACCGGCAAGTTGGACGCCCGCAAGATCCGCGAGATTCTCATTAAGGC
CAAGAAGGGCGGCAAGATCGCCGTGGGAGATCTAGGAGGTGGAGGTAGCGGTGGAGGTGGAAGCCAGGAT
CCCGCCACCATGGTGAGCAAGGGCGAGGAGGTCATCAAAGAGTTCATGCGCTTCAAGGTGCGCATGGAGG
GCTCCATGAACGGCCACGAGTTCGAGATCGAGGGCGAGGGCGAGGGCCGCCCCTACGAGGGCACCCAGAC
CGCCAAGCTGAAGGTGACCAAGGGCGGCCCCCTGCCCTTCGCCTGGGACATCCTGTCCCCCCAGTTCATG
TACGGCTCCAAGGCGTACGTGAAGCACCCCGCCGACATCCCCGATTACAAGAAGCTGTCCTTCCCCGAGG
GCTTCAAGTGGGAGCGCGTGATGAACTTCGAGGACGGCGGTCTGGTGACCGTGACCCAGGACTCCTCCCT
GCAGGACGGCACGCTGATCTACAAGGTGAAGATGCGCGGCACCAACTTCCCCCCCGACGGCCCCGTAATG
CAGAAGAAGACCATGGGCTGGGAGGCCTCCACCGAGCGCCTGTACCCCCGCGACGGCGTGCTGAAGGGCG
AGATCCACCAGGCCCTGAAGCTGAAGGACGGCGGCCACTACCTGGTGGAGTTCAAGACCATCTACATGGC
CAAGAAGCCCGTGCAACTGCCCGGCTACTACTACGTGGACACCAAGCTGGACATCACCTCCCACAACGAG
GACTACACCATCGTGGAACAGTACGAGCGCTCCGAGGGCCGCCACCACCTGTTCCTGGGGCATGGCACCG
GCAGCACCGGCAGCGGCAGCTCCGGCACCGCCTCCTCCGAGGACAACAACATGGCCGTCATCAAAGAGTT
CATGCGCTTCAAGGTGCGCATGGAGGGCTCCATGAACGGCCACGAGTTCGAGATCGAGGGCGAGGGCGAG
GGCCGCCCCTACGAGGGCACCCAGACCGCCAAGCTGAAGGTGACCAAGGGCGGCCCCCTGCCCTTCGCCT
GGGACATCCTGTCCCCCCAGTTCATGTACGGCTCCAAGGCGTACGTGAAGCACCCCGCCGACATCCCCGA
TTACAAGAAGCTGTCCTTCCCCGAGGGCTTCAAGTGGGAGCGCGTGATGAACTTCGAGGACGGCGGTCTG
GTGACCGTGACCCAGGACTCCTCCCTGCAGGACGGCACGCTGATCTACAAGGTGAAGATGCGCGGCACCA
ACTTCCCCCCCGACGGCCCCGTAATGCAGAAGAAGACCATGGGCTGGGAGGCCTCCACCGAGCGCCTGTA
CCCCCGCGACGGCGTGCTGAAGGGCGAGATCCACCAGGCCCTGAAGCTGAAGGACGGCGGCCACTACCTG
GTGGAGTTCAAGACCATCTACATGGCCAAGAAGCCCGTGCAACTGCCCGGCTACTACTACGTGGACACCA
AGCTGGACATCACCTCCCACAACGAGGACTACACCATCGTGGAACAGTACGAGCGCTCCGAGGGCCGCCA
CCACCTGTTCCTGTACGGCATGGACGAGCTGTACAAGTAAGAATTCTGCAGATATCCAGCACAGTGGCGG
CCGCTCGAGTCTAGAGGGCCCGTTTAAACCCGCTGATCAGCCTCGACTGTGCCTTCTAGTTGCCAGCCAT
CTGTTGTTTGCCCCTCCCCCGTGCCTTCCTTGACCCTGGAAGGTGCCACTCCCACTGTCCTTTCCTAATA
AAATGAGGAAATTGCATCGCATTGTCTGAGTAGGTGTCATTCTATTCTGGGGGGTGGGGTGGGGCAGGAC
AGCAAGGGGGAGGATTGGGAAGACAATAGCAGGCATGCTGGGGATGCGGTGGGCTCTATGGCTTCTGAGG
CGGAAAGAACCAGCTGGGGCTCTAGGGGGTATCCCC
[124 nt withheld, positions 4447-4570]
C
[91 nt withheld, positions 4572-4662]
A
[49 nt withheld, positions 4664-4712]
CCTTTGACGTTGGAGTCCACGTTCTTT
[37 nt withheld, positions 4740-4776]
ACCCTATCTCGGTCTATTCTTTTGATTTATAAGGGATTTTGCCGATTTCGGCCTATTGGTTAAAAAATGA
GCTGATTTAACAAAAATTTAACGCGAATTAATTCTGTGGAATGTGTGTCAGTTAGGGTGTGGAAAGTCCC
CAGGCTCCCCAGCAGGCAGAAGTATGCAAAGCATGCATCTCAATTAGTCAGCAACCAGGTGTGGAAAGTC
CCCAGGCTCCCCAGCAGGCAGAAGTATGCAAAGCATGCATCTCAATTAGTCAGCAACCATAGTCCCGCCC
CTAACTCCGCCCATCCCGCCCCTAACTCCGCCCAGTTCCGCCCATTCTCCGCCCCATGGCTGACTAATTT
TTTTTATTTATGCAGAGGCCGAGGCCGCCTCTGCCTCTGAGCTATTCCAGAAGTAGTGAGGAGGCTTTTT
TGGAGGCCTAGGCTTTTGCAAAAAGCTCCCGGGAGCTTGTATATCCATTTTCGGATCTGATCAAGAGACA
GGATGAGGATCGTTTCGCATGATTGAACAAGATGGATTGCACGCAGGTTCTCCGGCCGCTTGGGTGGAGA
GGCTATTCGGCTATGACTGGGCACAACAGACAATCGGCTGCTCTGATGCCGCCGTGTTCCGGCTGTCAGC
GCAGGGGCGCCCGGTTCTTTTTGTCAAGACCGACCTGTCCGGTGCCCTGAATGAACTGCAGGACGAGGCA
GCGCGGCTATCGTGGCTGGCCACGACGGGCGTTCCTTGCGCAGCTGTGCTCGACGTTGTCACTGAAGCGG
GAAGGGACTGGCTGCTATTGGGCGAAGTGCCGGGGCAGGATCTCCTGTCATCTCACCTTGCTCCTGCCGA
GAAAGTATCCATCATGGCTGATGCAATGCGGCGGCTGCATACGCTTGATCCGGCTACCTGCCCATTCGAC
CACCAAGCGAAACATCGCATCGAGCGAGCACGTACTCGGATGGAAGCCGGTCTTGTCGATCAGGATGATC
TGGACGAAGAGCATCAGGGGCTCGCGCCAGCCGAACTGTTCGCCAGGCTCAAGGCGCGCATGCCCGACGG
CGAGGATCTCGTCGTGACCCATGGCGATGCCTGCTTGCCGAATATCATGGTGGAAAATGGCCGCTTTTCT
GGATTCATCGACTGTGGCCGGCTGGGTGTGGCGGACCGCTATCAGGACATAGCGTTGGCTACCCGTGATA
TTGCTGAAGAGCTTGGCGGCGAATGGGCTGACCGCTTCCTCGTGCTTTACGGTATCGCCGCTCCCGATTC
GCAGCGCATCGCCTTCTATCGCCTTCTTGACGAGTTCTTCTGAGCGGGACTCTGGGGTTCGAAATGACCG
ACCAAGCGACGCCCAACCTGCCATCACGAGATTTCGATTCCACCGCCGCCTTCTATGAAAGGTTGGGCTT
CGGAATCGTTTTCCGGGACGCCGGCTGGATGATCCTCCAGCGCGGGGATCTCATGCTGGAGTTCTTCGCC
CACCCCAACTTGTTTATTGCAGCTTATAATGGTTACAAATAAAGCAATAGCATCACAAATTTCACAAATA
AAGCATTTTTTTCACTGCATTCTAGTTGTGGTTTGTCCAAACTCATCAATGTATCTTATCATGTCTGTAT
ACCGTCGACCTCTAGCTAGAGCTTGGCGTAATCATGGTCATAGCTGTTTCCTGTGTGAAATTGTTATCCG
CTCACAATTCCACACAACATACGAGCCGGAAGCATAAAGTGTAAAGCCTGGGGTGCCTAATGAGTGAGCT
AACTCACATTAATTGCGTTGCGCTCACTGCCCGCTTTCCAGTCGGGAAACCTGTCGTGCCAGCTGCATTA
ATGAATCGGCCAACGCGCGGGGAGAGGCGGTTTGCGTATTGGGCGCTCTTCCGCTTCCTCGCTCACTGAC
TCGCTGCGCTCGGTCGTTCGGCTGCGGCGAGCGGTATCAGCTCACTCAAAGGCGGTAATACGGTTATCCA
CAGAATCAGGGGATAACGCAGGAAAGAACATGTGAGCAAAAGGCCAGCAAAAGGCCAGGAACCGTAAAAA
GGCCGCGTTGCTGGCGTTTTTCCATAGGCTCCGCCCCCCTGACGAGCATCACAAAAATCGACGCTCAAGT
CAGAGGTGGCGAAACCCGACAGGACTATAAAGATACCAGGCGTTTCCCCCTGGAAGCTCCCTCGTGCGCT
CTCCTGTTCCGACCCTGCCGCTTACCGGATACCTGTCCGCCTTTCTCCCTTCGGGAAGCGTGGCGCTTTC
TCATAGCTCACGCTGTAGGTATCTCAGTTCGGTGTAGGTCGTTCGCTCCAAGCTGGGCTGTGTGCACGAA
CCCCCCGTTCAGCCCGACCGCTGCGCCTTATCCGGTAACTATCGTCTTGAGTCCAACCCGGTAAGACACG
ACTTATCGCCACTGGCAGCAGCCACTGGTAACAGGATTAGCAGAGCGAGGTATGTAGGCGGTGCTACAGA
GTTCTTGAAGTGGTGGCCTAACTACGGCTACACTAGAAGAACAGTATTTGGTATCTGCGCTCTGCTGAAG
CCAGTTACCTTCGGAAAAAGAGTTGGTAGCTCTTGATCCGGCAAACAAACCACCGCTGGTAGCGGTGGTT
TTTTTGTTTGCAAGCAGCAGATTACGCGCAGAAAAAAAGGATCTCAAGAAGATCCTTTGATCTTTTCTAC
GGGGTCTGACGCTCAGTGGAACGAAAACTCACGTTAAGGGATTTTGGTCATGAGATTATCAAAAAGGATC
TTCACCTAGATCCTTTTAAATTAAAAATGAAGTTTTAAATCAATCTAAAGTATATATGAGTAAACTTGGT
CTGACAGTTACCAATGCTTAATCAGTGAGGCACCTATCTCAGCGATCTGTCTATTTCGTTCATCCATAGT
TGCCTGACTCCCCGTCGTGTAGATAACTACGATACGGGAGGGCTTACCATCTGGCCCCAGTGCTGCAATG
ATACCGCGAGACCCACGCTCACCGGCTCCAGATTTATCAGCAATAAACCAGCCAGCCGGAAGGGCCGAGC
GCAGAAGTGGTCCTGCAACTTTATCCGCCTCCATCCAGTCTATTAATTGTTGCCGGGAAGCTAGAGTAAG
TAGTTCGCCAGTTAATAGTTTGCGCAACGTTGTTGCCATTGCTACAGGCATCGTGGTGTCACGCTCGTCG
TTTGGTATGGCTTCATTCAGCTCCGGTTCCCAACGATCAAGGCGAGTTACATGATCCCCCATGTTGTGCA
AAAAAGCGGTTAGCTCCTTCGGTCCTCCGATCGTTGTCAGAAGTAAGTTGGCCGCAGTGTTATCACTCAT
GGTTATGGCAGCACTGCATAATTCTCTTACTGTCATGCCATCCGTAAGATGCTTTTCTGTGACTGGTGAG
TACTCAACCAAGTCATTCTGAGAATAGTGTATGCGGCGACCGAGTTGCTCTTGCCCGGCGTCAATACGGG
ATAATACCGCGCCACATAGCAGAACTTTAAAAGTGCTCATCATTGGAAAACGTTCTTCGGGGCGAAAACT
CTCAAGGATCTTACCGCTGTTGAGATCCAGTTCGATGTAACCCACTCGTGCACCCAACTGATCTTCAGCA
TCTTTTACTTTCACCAGCGTTTCTGGGTGAGCAAAAACAGGAAGGCAAAATGCCGCAAAAAAGGGAATAA
GGGCGACACGGAAATGTTGAATACTCATACTCTTCCTTTTTCAATATTATTGAAGCATTTATCAGGGTTA
TTGTCTCATGAGCGGATACATATTTGAATGTATTTAGAAAAATAAACAAATAGGGGTTCCGCGCACATTT
CCCCGAAAAGTGCCACCTGACG
Features (pLannotate 1.2.2; 21 found; start..end, strand, type, name):
     30..82      -  misc_feature   bom (fragment): basis of mobility region from pBR322
    237..616     +  enhancer       CMV enhancer: human cytomegalovirus immediate early enhancer
    617..820     +  promoter       CMV promoter: human cytomegalovirus (CMV) immediate early promoter
    816..849     +  LTR            5' LTR (truncated) (fragment): truncated 5' long terminal repeat (LTR) from HIV-1
    865..883     +  promoter       T7 promoter: promoter for bacteriophage T7 RNA polymerase
    966..2615    +  CDS            luciferase: firefly luciferase synthetic luc2 version of the luciferase gene
   2670..4097    +  CDS            tdTomato: tdTomato is a basic (constitutively fluorescent) orange fluorescent protein published in 2004, derived from Discosoma sp.. It is reported to be a somewhat slowly-maturing tandem dimer with low acid sensitivity.
   4177..4401    +  polyA_signal   bGH poly(A) signal: bovine growth hormone polyadenylation signal
   4405..4426    +  promoter       SV40 promoter (fragment): SV40 enhancer and early promoter
   4447..4875    +  rep_origin     f1 ori (sequence partly withheld): f1 bacteriophage origin of replication; arrow indicates direction of (+) strand synthesis
   4889..5218    +  promoter       SV40 promoter: SV40 enhancer and early promoter
   5285..6076    +  CDS            neo: KKA2_KLEPN - Also known as kan, nptII. Experimental evidence at protein level: Swiss-Prot protein existence level 1. Resistance to kanamycin, neomycin, paromomycin, ribostamycin, butirosin and gentamicin B. From Klebsiella pneumoniae.
   6100..6258    +  CDS            ble (fragment): BLE_KLEPN - Experimental evidence at protein level: Swiss-Prot protein existence level 1. Binding protein with a strong affinity to the bleomycin family of antibiotics. Binds to CL990; an antimitotic-antibiotic compound. From Klebsiella pneumoniae.
   6253..6374    +  polyA_signal   SV40 poly(A) signal: SV40 polyadenylation signal
   6447..6463    -  protein_bind   lac operator: The lac repressor binds to the lac operator to inhibit transcription in E. coli. This inhibition can be relieved by adding lactose or isopropyl-β-D-thiogalactopyranoside (IPTG). lac repressor encoded by lacI
   6471..6501    -  promoter       lac promoter: promoter for the E. coli lac operon
   6516..6537    -  protein_bind   CAP binding site: CAP binding activates transcription in the presence of cAMP. E. coli catabolite activator protein
   6550..6642    -  CDS            lacI (fragment): lac repressor; lacI; The lac repressor binds to the lac operator to inhibit transcription in E. coli. This inhibition can be relieved by adding lactose or isopropyl-β-D-thiogalactopyranoside (IPTG).
   6825..7413    -  rep_origin     ori: high-copy-number ColE1/pMB1/pBR322/pUC origin of replication
   7584..8444    -  CDS            AmpR: β-lactamase; bla; confers resistance to ampicillin, carbenicillin, and related antibiotics
   8445..8549    -  promoter       AmpR promoter: bla
