[The description below was written by a language model from this plasmid's Addgene catalogue record and pLannotate feature annotations shown in this document.]
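Description:
pcDNA3.1(+)/Luc2=tdT is a mammalian expression plasmid built on the commercial pcDNA3.1(+) backbone. It carries a single fusion reporter that joins firefly luciferase (the synthetic, codon-optimised luc2 version) to the tandem-dimer red fluorescent protein tdTomato, derived from Discosoma. The fusion gene was assembled by amplifying luc2 and placing it upstream of tdTomato in a bacterial expression vector. It was then excised and inserted as an EcoRI fragment into the pcDNA3.1(+) multiple cloning site, so EcoRI sites flank the roughly 3.1 kb insert. In the sequenced record (about 8.6 kb) the luciferase coding region sits directly ahead of tdTomato, separated by a short linker, which places tdTomato at the C terminus of the fusion. Transcription is driven by the human cytomegalovirus immediate-early enhancer and promoter and terminated by the bovine growth hormone polyadenylation signal. A T7 promoter lies between the CMV promoter and the insert and serves as a sequencing primer site.

The plasmid is maintained in E. coli through a high-copy ColE1/pUC-type origin and the β-lactamase gene for ampicillin selection, and an f1 origin is also present. For mammalian cells, an SV40 early promoter drives the neomycin phosphotransferase gene with an SV40 poly(A) signal, which allows G418 selection of stable transfectants. Several small annotated fragments (an HIV-1 LTR piece, ble, lacI and lac promoter elements) appear to be backbone remnants or short sequence matches rather than functional parts. The construct gives cells a dual-modality label, with bioluminescence for noninvasive whole-animal imaging and red fluorescence for microscopy or flow sorting. The associated work concerns longitudinal imaging of T cells in living subjects.
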