Addgene plasmid #32904: pcDNA3.1(+)/Luc2=tdT
Purpose: Expresses a fusion of firefly luciferase and tandem Tomato red fluorescent protein in mammalian cells.
Depositing lab: Christopher Contag. Publication: Longitudinal, noninvasive imaging of T-cell effector function and proliferation in living subjects. Patel MR, Chang YF, Chen IY, Bachmann MH, Yan X, Contag CH, Gambhir SS. Cancer Res. 2010 Dec 15;70(24):10141-9. 10.1158/0008-5472.CAN-10-1843 PubMed 21159636.
Backbone
  Vector backbone: pcDNA3.1(+)
  Backbone manufacturer: Invitrogen
  Backbone size w/o insert (bp): 5428
  Modifications to backbone: The luc2=tdT fusion gene was created by PCR amplification of the Luc2 gene (pGL4.10, Promega, Madison, WI) and cloned by restriction digestion upstream of the tdTomato gene in the vector pRSET-B-tdTomato (kindly provided by Roger Tsien, UC San Diego). The luc2=tdT fusion gene was excised with EcoRI and inserted into the EcoRI site in the pcDNA3.1(+) multiple cloning site.
  Vector type: Mammalian Expression
  Selectable markers: Neomycin (select with G418)
Growth in bacteria
  Bacterial resistance: Ampicillin, 100 μg/mL
  Growth temperature: 37°C
  Growth strain: DH5alpha
  Copy number: High Copy
Gene/Insert 1
  Gene/Insert name: Firefly Luciferase (alt name: luc2)
  Species: Photonis pyralis (firefly)
  Insert size (bp): 3129
  GenBank ID: AY738222
  Promoter: CMV-IE
  Tag / fusion protein: tdTomato red fluorescent protein (C terminal on insert)
  Cloning method: Restriction Enzyme; 5′ cloning site EcoRI (not destroyed); 3′ cloning site EcoRI (not destroyed)
  Sequencing primers: 5′ T7 promoter; 3′ n/a
Gene/Insert 2
  Gene/Insert name: tandem Tomato Red Fluorescent Protein
  Species: Discosoma
  GenBank ID: AY678269
  Promoter: n/a
  Cloning method: Restriction Enzyme; 5′ cloning site EcoRI (not destroyed); 3′ cloning site EcoRI (not destroyed)
  Sequencing primers: 5′ n/a; 3′ pcDNA3.1/BGH reverse primer
Resource information
  A portion of this plasmid was derived from a plasmid made by: This luc2=tdT (luciferase-tandem Tomato Red Fluorescent Protein) fusion gene was cloned by the submitter, Dr. Michael H. Bachmann, Dept. of Pediatrics, Stanford University, Stanford, CA 94305-5427.
Terms and licenses: Academic/Nonprofit Terms; Industry Terms: Not Available to Industry
How to cite: pcDNA3.1(+)/Luc2=tdT was a gift from Christopher Contag (Addgene plasmid # 32904 ; http://n2t.net/addgene:32904 ; RRID:Addgene_32904)
