>Addgene plasmid #32904 | pcDNA3.1(+)/Luc2=tdT | addgene partial sequence | sequence record 99346 | CMV-F 5'-CGCAAATGGGCGGTAGGCGTG-3'
ACTAGAGAACCCACTGCTTACTGGCTTATCGAAATTAATACGACTCACTATAGGGAGACCCAAGCTGGCT
AGCGTTTAAACTTAAGCTTGGTACCGAGCTCGGATCCACTAGTCCAGTGTGGTGGAATTCACCACCATGG
AAGATGCCAAAAACATTAAGAAGGGCCCAGCGCCATTCTACCCACTCGAAGACGGGACCGCCGGCGAGCA
GCTGCACAAAGCCATGAAGCGCTACGCCCTGGTGCCCGGCACCATCGCCTTTACCGACGCACATATCGAG
GTGGACATTACCTACGCCGAGTACTTCGAGATGAGCGTTCGGCTGGCAGAAGCTATGAAGCGCTATGGGC
TGAATACAAACCATCGGATCGTGGTGTGCAGCGAGAATAGCTTGCAGTTCTTCATGCCCGTGTTGGGTGC
CCTGTTCATCGGTGTGGCTGTGGCCCCAGCTAACGACATCTACAACGAGCGCGAGCTGCTGAACAGCATG
GGCATCAGCCAGCCCACCGTCGTATTCGTGAGCAAGAAAGGGCTGCAAAAGATCCTCAACGTGCAAAAGA
AGCTACCGATCATACAAAAGATCATCATCATGGATAGCAAGACCGACTACCAGGGCTTCCAAAGCATGTA
CACCTTCGTGACTTCCCATTTGCCACCCGGCTTCAACGAGTACGACTTCGTGCCCGAGAGCTTCGACCGG
GACAAAACCATCGCCCTGATCATGAACAGTAGTGGCAGTACCGGATTGCCCAAGGGCGTAGCCCTACCGC
ACCGCACCGCTTGTGTCCGATTCAGTCATGCCCGCGACCCCATCTTCGGCAACCAGATCATCCCCGACAC
CGCTATCCTCAGCGTGGTGCCATTTCACCACGGCTTCGGCATGTTCACCACGCTGGGCTACTTGATCTGC
GGCTTT
