>Addgene plasmid #32904 | pcDNA3.1(+)/Luc2=tdT | addgene partial sequence | sequence record 99348 | BGH-rev 5'-TAGAAGGCACAGTCGAGG-3'
CTAGACTCGAGCGGCCGCCACTGTGCTGGATATCTGCAGAATTCTTACTTGTACAGCTCGTCCATGCCGT
ACAGGAACAGGTGGTGGCGGCCCTCGGAGCGCTCGTACTGTTCCACGATGGTGTAGTCCTCGTTGTGGGA
GGTGATGTCCAGCTTGGTGTCCACGTAGTAGTAGCCGGGCAGTTGCACGGGCTTCTTGGCCATGTAGATG
GTCTTGAACTCCACCAGGTAGTGGCCGCCGTCCTTCAGCTTCAGGGCCTGGTGGATCTCGCCCTTCAGCA
CGCCGTCGCGGGGGTACAGGCGCTCGGTGGAGGCCTCCCAGCCCATGGTCTTCTTCTGCATTACGGGGCC
GTCGGGGGGGAAGTTGGTGCCGCGCATCTTCACCTTGTAGATCAGCGTGCCGTCCTGCAGGGAGGAGTCC
TGGGTCACGGTCACCAGACCGCCGTCCTCGAAGTTCATCACGCGCTCCCACTTGAAGCCCTCGGGGAAGG
ACAGCTTCTTGTAATCGGGGATGTCGGCGGGGTGCTTCACGTACGCCTTGGAGCCGTACATGAACTGGGG
GGACAGGATGTCCCAGGCGAAGGGCAGGGGGCCGCCCTTGGTCACCTTCAGCTTGGCGGTCTGGGTGCCC
TCGTAGGGGCGGCCCTCGCCCTCGCCCTCGATCTCGAACTCGTGGCCGTTCATGGAGCCCTCC
